Addgene plasmid #227006: pcDNA-Sin-Cas9
Purpose: Mammalian expression of Nuclease active S. iniae Cas9
Depositing lab: Charles Gersbach. Depositing organization: Duke University. Publication: Characterization of diverse Cas9 orthologs for genome and epigenome editing. Butterfield GL, Rohm D, Roberts A, Nethery MA, Rizzo AJ, Morone DJ, Garnier L, Iglesias N, Barrangou R, Gersbach CA. Proc Natl Acad Sci U S A. 2025 Mar 18;122(11):e2417674122. doi: 10.1073/pnas.2417674122. Epub 2025 Mar 12. PubMed 40073054.
Backbone
  Vector backbone: pcDNA3.1
  Vector type: Mammalian Expression, CRISPR
Growth in bacteria
  Bacterial resistance: Ampicillin, 100 μg/mL
  Growth temperature: 37°C
  Growth strain: DH5alpha
  Copy number: High Copy
Gene/Insert
  Gene/Insert name: Cas9
  Species: S. iniae
  Promoter: CMV
  Tag / fusion protein: 3xFLAG, SV40 NLS (N terminal on insert)
  Cloning method: Gene Synthesis
  Sequencing primers: 5′ n/a
Terms and licenses: Academic/Nonprofit Terms; Industry Terms: Not Available to Industry
How to cite: pcDNA-Sin-Cas9 was a gift from Charles Gersbach (Addgene plasmid # 227006 ; http://n2t.net/addgene:227006 ; RRID:Addgene_227006)
