[The description below was written by a language model from this plasmid's Addgene catalogue record and pLannotate feature annotations shown in this document.]
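Description:
pcDNA-Sin-Cas9 is a mammalian expression plasmid built on the pcDNA3.1 backbone that produces the nuclease-active Cas9 ortholog from Streptococcus iniae. It is maintained in E. coli through a high-copy ColE1/pUC-type origin and selected with ampicillin via the β-lactamase gene and its native promoter. An f1 phage origin is also present, along with small backbone remnants (a bom fragment, lac promoter/operator and a lacI fragment) that have no role in the payload.

The expression cassette uses the human cytomegalovirus immediate-early enhancer and promoter to drive a gene-synthesised Cas9 open reading frame of roughly 4.1 kb, terminated by the bovine growth hormone polyadenylation signal. The protein carries an N-terminal 3xFLAG epitope for immunodetection, and the catalogue entry also lists an N-terminal SV40 nuclear localisation signal, which would direct the nuclease to the nucleus; the NLS is not separately annotated in the feature table. The automated annotation labels the coding sequence by homology to S. pyogenes Cas9, but the record identifies it as the S. iniae enzyme. A T7 promoter lies between the CMV promoter and the coding sequence, which in principle allows in vitro transcription. The short "HIV-1 5' LTR" fragment called just after the CMV promoter is likely an annotation artefact. A second cassette, with the SV40 early promoter driving the neomycin phosphotransferase gene and ending in an SV40 poly(A) signal, permits G418 selection of stably transfected mammalian cells.

No guide RNA cassette is annotated, so a guide would need to be supplied separately. The plasmid is intended for transfection-based expression of this ortholog in mammalian cells, in the context of work characterising diverse Cas9 orthologs for genome and epigenome editing.
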