Features (pLannotate 1.2.2; 21 found; start..end, strand, type, name):
     28..80      -  misc_feature   bom (fragment): basis of mobility region from pBR322
    235..614     +  enhancer       CMV enhancer: human cytomegalovirus immediate early enhancer
    615..818     +  promoter       CMV promoter: human cytomegalovirus (CMV) immediate early promoter
    814..847     +  LTR            5' LTR (truncated) (fragment): truncated 5' long terminal repeat (LTR) from HIV-1
    863..881     +  promoter       T7 promoter: promoter for bacteriophage T7 RNA polymerase
    907..972     +  CDS            3xFLAG: three tandem FLAG® epitope tags, followed by an enterokinase cleavage site
   1018..5118    +  CDS            cas9: CAS9_STRP1 - Also known as csn1 From Streptococcus pyogenes serotype M1.
   5176..5400    +  polyA_signal   bGH poly(A) signal: bovine growth hormone polyadenylation signal
   5404..5425    +  promoter       SV40 promoter (fragment): SV40 enhancer and early promoter
   5446..5874    +  rep_origin     f1 ori (sequence partly withheld): f1 bacteriophage origin of replication; arrow indicates direction of (+) strand synthesis
   5888..6217    +  promoter       SV40 promoter: SV40 enhancer and early promoter
   6284..7075    +  CDS            neo: KKA2_KLEPN - Also known as kan, nptII. Experimental evidence at protein level: Swiss-Prot protein existence level 1. Resistance to kanamycin, neomycin, paromomycin, ribostamycin, butirosin and gentamicin B. From Klebsiella pneumoniae.
   7099..7257    +  CDS            ble (fragment): BLE_KLEPN - Experimental evidence at protein level: Swiss-Prot protein existence level 1. Binding protein with a strong affinity to the bleomycin family of antibiotics. Binds to CL990; an antimitotic-antibiotic compound. From Klebsiella pneumoniae.
   7252..7373    +  polyA_signal   SV40 poly(A) signal: SV40 polyadenylation signal
   7446..7462    -  protein_bind   lac operator: The lac repressor binds to the lac operator to inhibit transcription in E. coli. This inhibition can be relieved by adding lactose or isopropyl-β-D-thiogalactopyranoside (IPTG). lac repressor encoded by lacI
   7470..7500    -  promoter       lac promoter: promoter for the E. coli lac operon
   7515..7536    -  protein_bind   CAP binding site: CAP binding activates transcription in the presence of cAMP. E. coli catabolite activator protein
   7549..7641    -  CDS            lacI (fragment): lac repressor; lacI; The lac repressor binds to the lac operator to inhibit transcription in E. coli. This inhibition can be relieved by adding lactose or isopropyl-β-D-thiogalactopyranoside (IPTG).
   7824..8412    -  rep_origin     ori: high-copy-number ColE1/pMB1/pBR322/pUC origin of replication
   8583..9443    -  CDS            AmpR: β-lactamase; bla; confers resistance to ampicillin, carbenicillin, and related antibiotics
   9444..9548    -  promoter       AmpR promoter: bla
>Addgene plasmid #227006 | pcDNA-Sin-Cas9 | addgene full sequence | sequence record 449969 | Addgene NGS Result
GACGGATCGGGAGATCTCCCGATCCCCTATGGTGCACTCTCAGTACAATCTGCTCTGATGCCGCATAGTT
AAGCCAGTATCTGCTCCCTGCTTGTGTGTTGGAGGTCGCTGAGTAGTGCGCGAGCAAAATTTAAGCTACA
ACAAGGCAAGGCTTGACCGACAATTGCATGAAGAATCTGCTTAGGGTTAGGCGTTTTGCGCTGCTTCGCG
ATGTACGGGCCAGATATACGCGTTGACATTGATTATTGACTAGTTATTAATAGTAATCAATTACGGGGTC
ATTAGTTCATAGCCCATATATGGAGTTCCGCGTTACATAACTTACGGTAAATGGCCCGCCTGGCTGACCG
CCCAACGACCCCCGCCCATTGACGTCAATAATGACGTATGTTCCCATAGTAACGCCAATAGGGACTTTCC
ATTGACGTCAATGGGTGGAGTATTTACGGTAAACTGCCCACTTGGCAGTACATCAAGTGTATCATATGCC
AAGTACGCCCCCTATTGACGTCAATGACGGTAAATGGCCCGCCTGGCATTATGCCCAGTACATGACCTTA
TGGGACTTTCCTACTTGGCAGTACATCTACGTATTAGTCATCGCTATTACCATGGTGATGCGGTTTTGGC
AGTACATCAATGGGCGTGGATAGCGGTTTGACTCACGGGGATTTCCAAGTCTCCACCCCATTGACGTCAA
TGGGAGTTTGTTTTGGCACCAAAATCAACGGGACTTTCCAAAATGTCGTAACAACTCCGCCCCATTGACG
CAAATGGGCGGTAGGCGTGTACGGTGGGAGGTCTATATAAGCAGAGCTCTCTGGCTAACTAGAGAACCCA
CTGCTTACTGGCTTATCGAAATTAATACGACTCACTATAGGGAGACCCAAGCTGGCTAGCGCCATGGACT
ACAAAGACCATGACGGTGATTATAAAGATCATGACATCGATTACAAGGATGACGATGACAAGCACGTTAA
CCCCAAGAAGAAGAGGAAGGTGGGCCGCGGAACCGGTATGCGCAAACCTTACTCAATTGGCCTGGATATC
GGGACTAATTCTGTTGGCTGGGCTGTGATTACTGATGATTACAAGGTGCCAAGTAAGAAAATGAGGATTC
AGGGCACGACTGATCGGACCAGCATTAAGAAGAATCTCATTGGGGCCCTCCTGTTCGATAATGGCGAGAC
TGCCGAGGCCACTCGATTAAAGAGAACAACAAGGAGGAGGTACACCAGACGGAAGTACCGAATAAAGGAA
CTGCAAAAGATCTTCAGCAGCGAAATGAATGAGCTCGACATTGCTTTTTTCCCTAGACTGTCTGAGAGTT
TTCTTGTGAGTGACGACAAAGAATTCGAGAATCATCCGATTTTTGGAAACCTTAAAGATGAGATAACTTA
TCATAACGATTACCCTACTATTTATCACTTGCGACAGACACTTGCAGACCGTGACCAGAAGGCCGATCTT
AGGCTCATTTATCTCGCTCTGGCCCACATTATTAAATTTCGGGGGCACTTTTTGATCGAAGGCAATCTGG
ACAGTGAGAACACGGACGTACACGTGCTGTTTCTGAACCTGGTGAACATATATAATAACCTGTTCGAGGA
AGATATAGTTGAAACCGCATCCATAGACGCTGAGAAGATTCTTACCTCAAAAACTTCCAAATCCAGGCGG
CTCGAGAATCTTATAGCTGAGATTCCTAACCAGAAGCGGAACATGTTGTTTGGCAACCTCGTGTCTCTGG
CTCTCGGCCTGACACCAAATTTTAAAACCAATTTTGAGCTGCTGGAGGATGCAAAGTTACAGATCTCCAA
GGATTCATATGAAGAAGACCTCGACAACTTGTTGGCACAGATTGGGGATCAGTACGCAGATCTCTTTATC
GCCGCTAAAAAGCTTTCTGACGCAATATTACTGTCTGACATCATCACCGTGAAGGGCGCCTCCACTAAAG
CGCCTCTTTCAGCATCCATGGTGCAGAGATATGAAGAGCATCAACAGGACCTCGCTCTCCTGAAGAATCT
CGTGAAAAAACAGATTCCTGAGAAGTATAAGGAAATCTTCGATAACAAGGAGAAGAATGGCTATGCAGGT
TATATCGATGGCAAGACCTCCCAGGAGGAATTTTACAAGTACATCAAGCCCATACTTCTTAAGCTCAACG
GCACAGAGAAGTTGATCAGCAAACTTGAGCGGGAGGACTTCCTGAGAAAGCAACGAACATTCGACAACGG
ATCTATTCCTCACCAGATTCACCTGAATGAGCTCAAGGCAATCATCCGGAGGCAGGAGAAGTTTTATCCC
TTTCTGAAGGAAAATCAGAAGAAAATCGAAAAGCTTTTCACATTTAAAATTCCCTATTACGTCGGGCCAC
TCGCCAATGGCCAGAGTAGCTTCGCCTGGCTGAAGAGACAGTCCAACGAGTCTATCACCCCCTGGAACTT
CGAGGAAGTGGTGGATCAAGAGGCCTCAGCGCGCGCCTTCATAGAGAGGATGACTAACTTCGATACCTAT
TTACCCGAGGAGAAGGTTCTGCCAAAGCACAGCCCACTCTACGAAATGTTTATGGTCTATAATGAGCTCA
CCAAGGTTAAGTATCAGACCGAGGGGATGAAGAGGCCCGTCTTTCTCTCTTCCGAAGACAAAGAAGAAAT
AGTGAATCTCCTGTTCAAAAAAGACCGGAAGGTCACTGTCAAGCAGCTGAAGGAGGAATATTTCTCCAAA
ATGAAATGCTTCCACACCGTGACAATCTTGGGCGTGGAGGATCGGTTTAATGCTTCTCTGGGCACGTACC
ATGACCTGCTCAAAATTTTTAAAGATAAAGCCTTCTTAGACGATGAGGCCAATCAAGATATCTTGGAAGA
GATCGTATGGACTTTAACGCTTTTTGAGGATCAAGCCATGATTGAAAGAAGGCTGGTGAAGTACGCGGAC
GTGTTCGAAAAATCCGTCCTTAAAAAGTTAAAGAAACGCCATTACACGGGCTGGGGACGTCTTTCCCAGA
AGCTTATTAATGGGATCAAAGACAAACAAACTGGGAAGACAATTCTCGGCTTTCTGAAAGACGACGGTGT
AGCCAACCGAAATTTTATGCAGTTAATTAACGACAGCTCCCTGGACTTCGCAAAGATTATCAAGCATGAA
CAGGAAAAAACCATCAAGAACGAGTCATTGGAGGAAACGATTGCGAACCTGGCAGGCAGCCCCGCCATTA
AGAAAGGCATTCTTCAGTCTATTAAAATTGTCGATGAAATCGTTAAGATTATGGGACAGAACCCAGACAA
TATTGTTATTGAGATGGCACGCGAGAACCAATCCACGATGCAAGGAATCAAAAACTCCCGACAGCGTCTG
CGCAAGCTCGAGGAGGTGCATAAGAACACCGGGTCCAAGATTTTGAAAGAATACAACGTGAGTAATACGC
AGCTTCAGAGCGATAGGCTCTATTTATACCTGCTGCAGGACGGAAAGGATATGTACACCGGCAAGGAGTT
GGACTACGACAATCTTAGTCAATATGATATTGATCACATCATCCCTCAGTCTTTCATAAAAGATAACTCT
ATCGACAACATAGTGCTGACTACACAAGCTAGTAATAGGGGCAAGTCAGACAACGTGCCCAACATAGAGA
TTGTGAACAAAATGAAGTCTTTTTGGTATAAACAGCTCAAAAATGGGGCAATTAGCCAGCGCAAATTCGA
CCATTTAACCAAGGCCGAGCGTGGCGCACTGAGCGATTTCGATAAGGCAGGCTTTATCAAGCGCCAGCTC
GTCGAGACACGGCAGATAACCAAACATGTGGCTCAAATCCTGGACAGTCGGTTCAATTCCAATCTTACGG
AGGACTCTAAATCTAACAGAAACGTTAAGATAATAACTCTCAAGTCAAAAATGGTGAGTGACTTCCGAAA
GGACTTTGGCTTTTACAAGCTGAGAGAAGTAAATGATTATCACCACGCCCAGGACGCATATCTCAATGCC
GTCGTCGGTACTGCCTTACTTAAGAAGTACCCTAAACTGGAAGCAGAGTTCGTGTATGGGGATTACAAGC
ACTACGATCTCGCTAAGTTAATGATTCAACCGGACAGTAGCCTTGGAAAAGCCACAACCAGAATGTTCTT
CTATTCTAACCTCATGAATTTCTTCAAAAAAGAAATCAAACTGGCCGATGATACTATATTTACGAGGCCC
CAGATTGAAGTGAACACCGAAACTGGGGAGATTGTCTGGGATAAGGTAAAGGACATGCAGACCATCAGGA
AAGTGATGTCCTATCCACAAGTCAACATAGTGATGAAAACCGAAGTCCAGACTGGGGGGTTTTCTAAGGA
GAGTATCCTGCCTAAGGGAAACTCAGACAAACTGATCGCCCGCAAGAAATCCTGGGACCCTAAGAAATAC
GGTGGTTTCGATAGCCCTATCATTGCATATTCAGTCCTGGTCGTCGCTAAGATAGCCAAAGGCAAAACCC
AGAAACTCAAGACTATTAAAGAGTTGGTCGGTATCAAAATCATGGAGCAGGACGAATTCGAAAAGGATCC
AATTGCGTTTCTCGAAAAGAAGGGCTATCAGGACATACAGACCTCTTCCATCATCAAGCTGCCGAAGTAC
TCTCTCTTTGAGCTTGAGAATGGACGCAAGAGACTGCTGGCTAGCGCCAAAGAACTGCAGAAGGGCAACG
AACTGGCCCTCCCTAACAAATACGTAAAGTTCTTGTATTTAGCATCTCATTACACAAAATTCACAGGTAA
GGAGGAAGATCGAGAAAAAAAGCGCTCCTATGTAGAGTCACACCTGTATTACTTTGACGAGATTATGCAG
ATTATCGTTGAGTATTCTAACCGGTACATTCTCGCCGACAGCAATCTGATTAAAATTCAGAACTTGTACA
AAGAGAAGGATAACTTTAGTATCGAGGAGCAAGCCATTAATATGCTCAATCTCTTCACTTTTACAGATCT
CGGCGCGCCAGCCGCTTTCAAGTTCTTTAACGGAGATATAGATCGGAAGCGGTACAGCTCTACCAACGAG
ATCATTAATTCTACTCTGATTTACCAGAGTCCCACAGGGTTATACGAGACCAGGATCGACCTCAGTAAGC
TGGGGGGCAAAACCGGTCCTAAGAAAAAGCGGAAAGTGGCTGTTTAAACCGCTGATCAGCCTCGACTGTG
CCTTCTAGTTGCCAGCCATCTGTTGTTTGCCCCTCCCCCGTGCCTTCCTTGACCCTGGAAGGTGCCACTC
CCACTGTCCTTTCCTAATAAAATGAGGAAATTGCATCGCATTGTCTGAGTAGGTGTCATTCTATTCTGGG
GGGTGGGGTGGGGCAGGACAGCAAGGGGGAGGATTGGGAAGACAATAGCAGGCATGCTGGGGATGCGGTG
GGCTCTATGGCTTCTGAGGCGGAAAGAACCAGCTGGGGCTCTAGGGGGTATCCCC
[124 nt withheld, positions 5446-5569]
C
[91 nt withheld, positions 5571-5661]
A
[49 nt withheld, positions 5663-5711]
CCTTTGACGTTGGAGTCCACGTTCTTT
[37 nt withheld, positions 5739-5775]
ACCCTATCTCGGTCTATTCTTTTGATTTATAAGGGATTTTGCCGATTTCGGCCTATTGGTTAAAAAATGA
GCTGATTTAACAAAAATTTAACGCGAATTAATTCTGTGGAATGTGTGTCAGTTAGGGTGTGGAAAGTCCC
CAGGCTCCCCAGCAGGCAGAAGTATGCAAAGCATGCATCTCAATTAGTCAGCAACCAGGTGTGGAAAGTC
CCCAGGCTCCCCAGCAGGCAGAAGTATGCAAAGCATGCATCTCAATTAGTCAGCAACCATAGTCCCGCCC
CTAACTCCGCCCATCCCGCCCCTAACTCCGCCCAGTTCCGCCCATTCTCCGCCCCATGGCTGACTAATTT
TTTTTATTTATGCAGAGGCCGAGGCCGCCTCTGCCTCTGAGCTATTCCAGAAGTAGTGAGGAGGCTTTTT
TGGAGGCCTAGGCTTTTGCAAAAAGCTCCCGGGAGCTTGTATATCCATTTTCGGATCTGATCAAGAGACA
GGATGAGGATCGTTTCGCATGATTGAACAAGATGGATTGCACGCAGGTTCTCCGGCCGCTTGGGTGGAGA
GGCTATTCGGCTATGACTGGGCACAACAGACAATCGGCTGCTCTGATGCCGCCGTGTTCCGGCTGTCAGC
GCAGGGGCGCCCGGTTCTTTTTGTCAAGACCGACCTGTCCGGTGCCCTGAATGAACTGCAGGACGAGGCA
GCGCGGCTATCGTGGCTGGCCACGACGGGCGTTCCTTGCGCAGCTGTGCTCGACGTTGTCACTGAAGCGG
GAAGGGACTGGCTGCTATTGGGCGAAGTGCCGGGGCAGGATCTCCTGTCATCTCACCTTGCTCCTGCCGA
GAAAGTATCCATCATGGCTGATGCAATGCGGCGGCTGCATACGCTTGATCCGGCTACCTGCCCATTCGAC
CACCAAGCGAAACATCGCATCGAGCGAGCACGTACTCGGATGGAAGCCGGTCTTGTCGATCAGGATGATC
TGGACGAAGAGCATCAGGGGCTCGCGCCAGCCGAACTGTTCGCCAGGCTCAAGGCGCGCATGCCCGACGG
CGAGGATCTCGTCGTGACCCATGGCGATGCCTGCTTGCCGAATATCATGGTGGAAAATGGCCGCTTTTCT
GGATTCATCGACTGTGGCCGGCTGGGTGTGGCGGACCGCTATCAGGACATAGCGTTGGCTACCCGTGATA
TTGCTGAAGAGCTTGGCGGCGAATGGGCTGACCGCTTCCTCGTGCTTTACGGTATCGCCGCTCCCGATTC
GCAGCGCATCGCCTTCTATCGCCTTCTTGACGAGTTCTTCTGAGCGGGACTCTGGGGTTCGAAATGACCG
ACCAAGCGACGCCCAACCTGCCATCACGAGATTTCGATTCCACCGCCGCCTTCTATGAAAGGTTGGGCTT
CGGAATCGTTTTCCGGGACGCCGGCTGGATGATCCTCCAGCGCGGGGATCTCATGCTGGAGTTCTTCGCC
CACCCCAACTTGTTTATTGCAGCTTATAATGGTTACAAATAAAGCAATAGCATCACAAATTTCACAAATA
AAGCATTTTTTTCACTGCATTCTAGTTGTGGTTTGTCCAAACTCATCAATGTATCTTATCATGTCTGTAT
ACCGTCGACCTCTAGCTAGAGCTTGGCGTAATCATGGTCATAGCTGTTTCCTGTGTGAAATTGTTATCCG
CTCACAATTCCACACAACATACGAGCCGGAAGCATAAAGTGTAAAGCCTGGGGTGCCTAATGAGTGAGCT
AACTCACATTAATTGCGTTGCGCTCACTGCCCGCTTTCCAGTCGGGAAACCTGTCGTGCCAGCTGCATTA
ATGAATCGGCCAACGCGCGGGGAGAGGCGGTTTGCGTATTGGGCGCTCTTCCGCTTCCTCGCTCACTGAC
TCGCTGCGCTCGGTCGTTCGGCTGCGGCGAGCGGTATCAGCTCACTCAAAGGCGGTAATACGGTTATCCA
CAGAATCAGGGGATAACGCAGGAAAGAACATGTGAGCAAAAGGCCAGCAAAAGGCCAGGAACCGTAAAAA
GGCCGCGTTGCTGGCGTTTTTCCATAGGCTCCGCCCCCCTGACGAGCATCACAAAAATCGACGCTCAAGT
CAGAGGTGGCGAAACCCGACAGGACTATAAAGATACCAGGCGTTTCCCCCTGGAAGCTCCCTCGTGCGCT
CTCCTGTTCCGACCCTGCCGCTTACCGGATACCTGTCCGCCTTTCTCCCTTCGGGAAGCGTGGCGCTTTC
TCATAGCTCACGCTGTAGGTATCTCAGTTCGGTGTAGGTCGTTCGCTCCAAGCTGGGCTGTGTGCACGAA
CCCCCCGTTCAGCCCGACCGCTGCGCCTTATCCGGTAACTATCGTCTTGAGTCCAACCCGGTAAGACACG
ACTTATCGCCACTGGCAGCAGCCACTGGTAACAGGATTAGCAGAGCGAGGTATGTAGGCGGTGCTACAGA
GTTCTTGAAGTGGTGGCCTAACTACGGCTACACTAGAAGAACAGTATTTGGTATCTGCGCTCTGCTGAAG
CCAGTTACCTTCGGAAAAAGAGTTGGTAGCTCTTGATCCGGCAAACAAACCACCGCTGGTAGCGGTGGTT
TTTTTGTTTGCAAGCAGCAGATTACGCGCAGAAAAAAAGGATCTCAAGAAGATCCTTTGATCTTTTCTAC
GGGGTCTGACGCTCAGTGGAACGAAAACTCACGTTAAGGGATTTTGGTCATGAGATTATCAAAAAGGATC
TTCACCTAGATCCTTTTAAATTAAAAATGAAGTTTTAAATCAATCTAAAGTATATATGAGTAAACTTGGT
CTGACAGTTACCAATGCTTAATCAGTGAGGCACCTATCTCAGCGATCTGTCTATTTCGTTCATCCATAGT
TGCCTGACTCCCCGTCGTGTAGATAACTACGATACGGGAGGGCTTACCATCTGGCCCCAGTGCTGCAATG
ATACCGCGAGACCCACGCTCACCGGCTCCAGATTTATCAGCAATAAACCAGCCAGCCGGAAGGGCCGAGC
GCAGAAGTGGTCCTGCAACTTTATCCGCCTCCATCCAGTCTATTAATTGTTGCCGGGAAGCTAGAGTAAG
TAGTTCGCCAGTTAATAGTTTGCGCAACGTTGTTGCCATTGCTACAGGCATCGTGGTGTCACGCTCGTCG
TTTGGTATGGCTTCATTCAGCTCCGGTTCCCAACGATCAAGGCGAGTTACATGATCCCCCATGTTGTGCA
AAAAAGCGGTTAGCTCCTTCGGTCCTCCGATCGTTGTCAGAAGTAAGTTGGCCGCAGTGTTATCACTCAT
GGTTATGGCAGCACTGCATAATTCTCTTACTGTCATGCCATCCGTAAGATGCTTTTCTGTGACTGGTGAG
TACTCAACCAAGTCATTCTGAGAATAGTGTATGCGGCGACCGAGTTGCTCTTGCCCGGCGTCAATACGGG
ATAATACCGCGCCACATAGCAGAACTTTAAAAGTGCTCATCATTGGAAAACGTTCTTCGGGGCGAAAACT
CTCAAGGATCTTACCGCTGTTGAGATCCAGTTCGATGTAACCCACTCGTGCACCCAACTGATCTTCAGCA
TCTTTTACTTTCACCAGCGTTTCTGGGTGAGCAAAAACAGGAAGGCAAAATGCCGCAAAAAAGGGAATAA
GGGCGACACGGAAATGTTGAATACTCATACTCTTCCTTTTTCAATATTATTGAAGCATTTATCAGGGTTA
TTGTCTCATGAGCGGATACATATTTGAATGTATTTAGAAAAATAAACAAATAGGGGTTCCGCGCACATTT
CCCCGAAAAGTGCCACCTGACGTC
